>Addgene plasmid #250515 | pTE5609 | addgene full sequence | sequence record 499130 | Addgene NGS Result
[124 nt withheld, positions 1-124]
C
[91 nt withheld, positions 126-216]
A
[49 nt withheld, positions 218-266]
CCTTTGACGTTGGAGTCCACGTTCTTT
[37 nt withheld, positions 294-330]
ACCCTATCTCGGTCTATTCTTTTGATTTATAAGGGATTTTGCCGATTTCGGCCTATTGGTTAAAAAATGA
GCTGATTTAACAAAAATTTAACGCGAATTTTAACAAAATATTAACGCTTACAATTTAGGTGGCACTTTTC
GGGGAAATGTGCGCGGAACCCCTATTTGTTTATTTTTCTAAATACATTCAAATATGTATCCGCTCATGAA
TTAATTCTTAGAAAAACTCATCGAGCATCAAATGAAACTGCAATTTATTCATATCAGGATTATCAATACC
ATATTTTTGAAAAAGCCGTTTCTGTAATGAAGGAGAAAACTCACCGAGGCAGTTCCATAGGATGGCAAGA
TCCTGGTATCGGTCTGCGATTCCGACTCGTCCAACATCAATACAACCTATTAATTTCCCCTCGTCAAAAA
TAAGGTTATCAAGTGAGAAATCACCATGAGTGACGACTGAATCCGGTGAGAATGGCAAAAGTTTATGCAT
TTCTTTCCAGACTTGTTCAACAGGCCAGCCATTACGCTCGTCATCAAAATCACTCGCATCAACCAAACCG
TTATTCATTCGTGATTGCGCCTGAGCGAGACGAAATACGCGATCGCTGTTAAAAGGACAATTACAAACAG
GAATCGAATGCAACCGGCGCAGGAACACTGCCAGCGCATCAACAATATTTTCACCTGAATCAGGATATTC
TTCTAATACCTGGAATGCTGTTTTCCCGGGGATCGCAGTGGTGAGTAACCATGCATCATCAGGAGTACGG
ATAAAATGCTTGATGGTCGGAAGAGGCATAAATTCCGTCAGCCAGTTTAGTCTGACCATCTCATCTGTAA
CATCATTGGCAACGCTACCTTTGCCATGTTTCAGAAACAACTCTGGCGCATCGGGCTTCCCATACAATCG
ATAGATTGTCGCACCTGATTGCCCGACATTATCGCGAGCCCATTTATACCCATATAAATCAGCATCCATG
TTGGAATTTAATCGCGGCCTAGAGCAAGACGTTTCCCGTTGAATATGGCTCATAACACCCCTTGTATTAC
TGTTTATGTAAGCAGACAGTTTTATTGTTCATGACCAAAATCCCTTAACGTGAGTTTTCGTTCCACTGAG
CGTCAGACCCCGTAGAAAAGATCAAAGGATCTTCTTGAGATCCTTTTTTTCTGCGCGTAATCTGCTGCTT
GCAAACAAAAAAACCACCGCTACCAGCGGTGGTTTGTTTGCCGGATCAAGAGCTACCAACTCTTTTTCCG
AAGGTAACTGGCTTCAGCAGAGCGCAGATACCAAATACTGTCCTTCTAGTGTAGCCGTAGTTAGGCCACC
ACTTCAAGAACTCTGTAGCACCGCCTACATACCTCGCTCTGCTAATCCTGTTACCAGTGGCTGCTGCCAG
TGGCGATAAGTCGTGTCTTACCGGGTTGGACTCAAGACGATAGTTACCGGATAAGGCGCAGCGGTCGGGC
TGAACGGGGGGTTCGTGCACACAGCCCAGCTTGGAGCGAACGACCTACACCGAACTGAGATACCTACAGC
GTGAGCTATGAGAAAGCGCCACGCTTCCCGAAGGGAGAAAGGCGGACAGGTATCCGGTAAGCGGCAGGGT
CGGAACAGGAGAGCGCACGAGGGAGCTTCCAGGGGGAAACGCCTGGTATCTTTATAGTCCTGTCGGGTTT
CGCCACCTCTGACTTGAGCGTCGATTTTTGTGATGCTCGTCAGGGGGGCGGAGCCTATGGAAAAACGCCA
GCAACGCGGCCTTTTTACGGTTCCTGGCCTTTTGCTGGCCTTTTGCTCACATGTTCTTTCCTGCGTTATC
CCCTGATTCTGTGGATAACCGTATTACCGCCTTTGAGTGAGCTGATACCGCTCGCCGCAGCCGAACGACC
GAGCGCAGCGAGTCAGTGAGCGAGGAAGCGGAAGAGCGCCTGATGCGGTATTTTCTCCTTACGCATCTGT
GCGGTATTTCACACCGCAATGGTGCACTCTCAGTACAATCTGCTCTGATGCCGCATAGTTAAGCCAGTAT
ACACTCCGCTATCGCTACGTGACTGGGTCATGGCTGCGCCCCGACACCCGCCAACACCCGCTGACGCGCC
CTGACGGGCTTGTCTGCTCCCGGCATCCGCTTACAGACAAGCTGTGACCGTCTCCGGGAGCTGCATGTGT
CAGAGGTTTTCACCGTCATCACCGAAACGCGCGAGGCAGCTGCGGTAAAGCTCATCAGCGTGGTCGTGAA
GCGATTCACAGATGTCTGCCTGTTCATCCGCGTCCAGCTCGTTGAGTTTCTCCAGAAGCGTTAATGTCTG
GCTTCTGATAAAGCGGGCCATGTTAAGGGCGGTTTTTTCCTGTTTGGTCACTAATGCCTCCGTGTAAGGG
GGATTTCTGTTCATGGGGGTAATGATACCGATGAAACGAGAGAGGATGCTCACGATACGGGTTACTGATG
ATGAACATGCCCGGTTACTGGAACGTTGTGAGGGTAAACAACTGGCGGTATGGATGCGGCGGGACCAGAG
AAAAATCACTCAGGGTCAATGCCAGCGCTTCGTTAATACAGATGTAGGTGTTCCACAGGGTAGCCAGCAG
CATCCTGCGATGCAGATCCGGAACATAATGGTGCAGGGCGCTGACTTCCGCGTTTCCAGACTTTACGAAA
CACGGAAACCGAAGACCATTCATGTTGTTGCTCAGGTCGCAGACGTTTTGCAGCAGCAGTCGCTTCACGT
TCGCTCGCGTATCGGTGATTCATTCTGCTAACCAGTAAGGCAACCCCGCCAGCCTAGCCGGGTCCTCAAC
GACAGGAGCACGATCATGCGCACCCGTGGGGCCGCCATGCCGGCGATAATGGCCTGCTTCTCGCCGAAAC
GTTTGGTGGCGGGACCAGTGACGAAGGCTTGAGCGAGGGCGTGCAAGATTCCGAATACCGCAAGCGACAG
GCCGATCATCGTCGCGCTCCAGCGAAAGCGGTCCTCGCCGAAAATGACCCAGAGCGCTGCCGGCACCTGT
CCTACGAGTTGCATGATAAAGAAGACAGTCATAAGTGCGGCGACGATAGTCATGCCCCGCGCCCACCGGA
AGGAGCTGACTGGGTTGGTGCATGCAAGGAGATGGCGCCCAACAGTCCCCCGGCCACGGGGCCTGCCACC
ATACCCACGCCGAAACAAGCGCTCATGAGCCCGAAGTGGCGAGCCCGATCTTCCCCATCGGTGATGTCGG
CGATATAGGCGCCAGCAACCGCACCTGTGGCGCCGGTGATGCCGGCCACGATGCGTCCGGCGTAGAGGAT
CGAGATCTCGGGTAATACGACTCACTATAGATACTCGCTAGGGCGAATACTATTATAAGGAGGACTTTTA
TGAAAAAGACAGCTATCGCGATTGCAGTGGCACTGGCTGGTTTCGCTACCGTAGCGCAGGCCGCTCCGAA
AGATAACACCTGGTACACTGGTGCTAAACTGGGCTGGTCCCAGTACCATGACACTGGTTTCATCAACAAC
AATGGCCCGACCCATGAAAACCAACTGGGCGCTGGTGCTTTTGGTGGTTACCAGGTTAACCCGTATGTTG
GCTTTGAAATGGGTTACGACTGGTTAGGTCGTATGCCGTACAAAGGCAGCGTTGAAAACGGTGCATACAA
AGCTCAGGGCGTTCAACTGACCGCTAAACTGGGTTACCCAATCACTGACGACCTGGACATCTACACTCGT
CTGGGTGGCATGGTATGGCGTGCAGACACTAAATCCAACGTTTATGGTAAAAACCACGACACCGGCGTTT
CTCCGGTCTTCGCTGGCGGTGTTGAGTACGCGATCACTCCTGAAATCGCTACCCGTCTGGAATACCAGTG
GACCAACAACATCGGTGACGCACACACCATCGGCACTCGTCCGGGAGGCTCCGGCGTGAGCGGCTGGCGC
CTGTTTAAAAAAATTAGCTAACCTCGGTACCAAATTCCAGAAAAGAGGCCTCCCGAAAGGGGGGCCTTTT
TTCGTTTTGGTCCCACTGAGATCCGGCTGCTAACAAAGCCCGAAAGGAAGCTGAGTTGGCTGCTGCCACC
GCTGAGCAATAACTAGCATAACCCCTTGGGGCCTCTAAACGGGTCTTGAGGGGTTTTTTGCTGAAAGGAG
GAACTATATCCGGATTGGCGAATGGG
Features (pLannotate 1.2.2; 13 found; start..end, strand, type, name):
      1..429     +  rep_origin     f1 ori (sequence partly withheld): f1 bacteriophage origin of replication; arrow indicates direction of (+) strand synthesis
    482..539     +  promoter       AmpR promoter (fragment): bla
    548..1363    -  CDS            KanR: aminoglycoside phosphotransferase; aph(3')-Ia; confers resistance to kanamycin in bacteria or G418 (Geneticin®) in eukaryotes
   1485..2073    +  rep_origin     ori: high-copy-number ColE1/pMB1/pBR322/pUC origin of replication
   2259..2398    -  misc_feature   bom: basis of mobility region from pBR322
   2500..2691    -  CDS            rop: Rop protein, which maintains plasmids at low copy number; rop
   2708..3088    +  CDS            YPB1_ECOLX: Protein predicted: Swiss-Prot protein existence level 4. From Escherichia coli.
   3160..3427    -  CDS            TcR (fragment): tetracycline efflux protein; tet; confers resistance to tetracycline
   3426..3621    -  CDS            TcR (fragment): tetracycline efflux protein; tet; confers resistance to tetracycline
   3633..3650    +  promoter       T7 promoter (fragment): promoter for bacteriophage T7 RNA polymerase
   3690..4223    +  CDS            ompA (fragment): OMPA_ECOLI - Also known as con From Escherichia coli (strain K12).
   4346..4395    +  CDS            SET1 (fragment): solubility-enhancement tag derived from T7 phage gene 10B
   4403..4450    +  terminator     T7 terminator: transcription terminator for bacteriophage T7 RNA polymerase
