[The description below was written by a language model from this plasmid's Addgene catalogue record and pLannotate feature annotations shown in this document.]
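Description:
pTE5609 is a 4,486 bp bacterial expression plasmid built on a pET backbone that encodes a reporter substrate for measuring protein translocation in a cell-free system. It is propagated in E. coli under kanamycin selection, conferred by an aminoglycoside phosphotransferase (aph(3')-Ia) gene, and replicates from a ColE1/pMB1-type origin. The backbone also carries the pBR322-derived bom region and the rop gene, an f1 phage origin, and non-functional remnants of a tetracycline resistance gene. The catalogue lists the plasmid as high copy, although rop normally moderates copy number in this origin family.

The insert, assembled by Gibson cloning, places residues 1–178 of E. coli proOmpA under a T7 promoter and upstream of a T7 terminator. proOmpA is the precursor form of outer membrane protein A that retains its N-terminal signal sequence. The annotated ompA fragment of 534 bp matches this truncated length. proOmpA is a classic model substrate of the Sec translocon, and here it is fused at its C terminus to pep86, a small peptide tag used as the complementing half of a split-luciferase system. The tag is not picked up by the automated annotation, and the short "SET1" hit near the terminator is probably backbone sequence related to T7 gene 10 rather than a deliberate tag.

Expression requires T7 RNA polymerase, which suits the plasmid to use as a template in cell-free transcription–translation reactions. The likely readout is luminescence produced when the pep86-tagged substrate crosses a membrane and meets the complementary luciferase fragment, though the record gives no assay details. The associated work concerns functional mapping and engineering of the Sec translocon.
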