Addgene plasmid #250515: pTE5609
Purpose: Cell-free translocation reporter; proOmpA (1-178); C-terminal pep86 tag
Depositing lab: Tobias Erb. Depositing organization: Max Planck Institute for Terrestrial Microbiology. Publication: Functional Mapping and Engineering of the Sec Translocon Unlocked by a Cell-Free System. Meier M, Scholz SA, von Bank L, Levandoski JE, Lückhof M, Schaaf M, Si S, Lieberwirth I, Jung AL, Landfester K, Driessen AJM, Erb TJ. bioRxiv 2025.12.09.688994 10.64898/2025.12.09.688994.
Backbone
  Vector backbone: pET
  Vector type: Bacterial Expression
Growth in bacteria
  Bacterial resistance: Kanamycin, 50 μg/mL
  Growth temperature: 37°C
  Growth strain: DH5alpha
  Copy number: High Copy
Gene/Insert
  Gene/Insert name: T7-proOmpA-pep86
  Species: E. coli
  Entrez Gene: ompA (a.k.a. b0957, ECK0948, con, tolG, tut)
  Promoter: T7
  Tag / fusion protein: pep86 (C terminal on insert)
  Cloning method: Gibson Cloning
  Sequencing primers: 5′ ATGCGTCCGGCGTAG; 3′ TGCTAGTTATTGCTCAGCGG
Terms and licenses: Academic/Nonprofit Terms; Industry Terms: Not Available to Industry
Depositor comments: Please visit https://doi.org/10.64898/2025.12.09.688994 for bioRxiv preprint.
How to cite: pTE5609 was a gift from Tobias Erb (Addgene plasmid # 250515 ; http://n2t.net/addgene:250515 ; RRID:Addgene_250515)
